>Addgene plasmid #163992 | pcDNA3.1 6B codon-optimized NLRP1 CARD-mCherry R1386E | addgene full sequence | sequence record 324597 | Addgene NGS Result
[49 nt withheld, positions 1-49]
CCTTTGACGTTGGAGTCCACGTTCTTT
[37 nt withheld, positions 77-113]
ACCCTATCTCGGTCTATTCTTTTGATTTATAAGGGATTTTGCCGATTTCGGCCTATTGGTTAAAAAATGA
GCTGATTTAACAAAAATTTAACGCGAATTAATTCTGTGGAATGTGTGTCAGTTAGGGTGTGGAAAGTCCC
CAGGCTCCCCAGCAGGCAGAAGTATGCAAAGCATGCATCTCAATTAGTCAGCAACCAGGTGTGGAAAGTC
CCCAGGCTCCCCAGCAGGCAGAAGTATGCAAAGCATGCATCTCAATTAGTCAGCAACCATAGTCCCGCCC
CTAACTCCGCCCATCCCGCCCCTAACTCCGCCCAGTTCCGCCCATTCTCCGCCCCATGGCTGACTAATTT
TTTTTATTTATGCAGAGGCCGAGGCCGCCTCTGCCTCTGAGCTATTCCAGAAGTAGTGAGGAGGCTTTTT
TGGAGGCCTAGGCTTTTGCAAAAAGCTCCCGGGAGCTTGTATATCCATTTTCGGATCTGATCAAGAGACA
GGATGAGGATCGTTTCGCATGATTGAACAAGATGGATTGCACGCAGGTTCTCCGGCCGCTTGGGTGGAGA
GGCTATTCGGCTATGACTGGGCACAACAGACAATCGGCTGCTCTGATGCCGCCGTGTTCCGGCTGTCAGC
GCAGGGGCGCCCGGTTCTTTTTGTCAAGACCGACCTGTCCGGTGCCCTGAATGAACTGCAGGACGAGGCA
GCGCGGCTATCGTGGCTGGCCACGACGGGCGTTCCTTGCGCAGCTGTGCTCGACGTTGTCACTGAAGCGG
GAAGGGACTGGCTGCTATTGGGCGAAGTGCCGGGGCAGGATCTCCTGTCATCTCACCTTGCTCCTGCCGA
GAAAGTATCCATCATGGCTGATGCAATGCGGCGGCTGCATACGCTTGATCCGGCTACCTGCCCATTCGAC
CACCAAGCGAAACATCGCATCGAGCGAGCACGTACTCGGATGGAAGCCGGTCTTGTCGATCAGGATGATC
TGGACGAAGAGCATCAGGGGCTCGCGCCAGCCGAACTGTTCGCCAGGCTCAAGGCGCGCATGCCCGACGG
CGAGGATCTCGTCGTGACCCATGGCGATGCCTGCTTGCCGAATATCATGGTGGAAAATGGCCGCTTTTCT
GGATTCATCGACTGTGGCCGGCTGGGTGTGGCGGACCGCTATCAGGACATAGCGTTGGCTACCCGTGATA
TTGCTGAAGAGCTTGGCGGCGAATGGGCTGACCGCTTCCTCGTGCTTTACGGTATCGCCGCTCCCGATTC
GCAGCGCATCGCCTTCTATCGCCTTCTTGACGAGTTCTTCTGAGCGGGACTCTGGGGTTCGAAATGACCG
ACCAAGCGACGCCCAACCTGCCATCACGAGATTTCGATTCCACCGCCGCCTTCTATGAAAGGTTGGGCTT
CGGAATCGTTTTCCGGGACGCCGGCTGGATGATCCTCCAGCGCGGGGATCTCATGCTGGAGTTCTTCGCC
CACCCCAACTTGTTTATTGCAGCTTATAATGGTTACAAATAAAGCAATAGCATCACAAATTTCACAAATA
AAGCATTTTTTTCACTGCATTCTAGTTGTGGTTTGTCCAAACTCATCAATGTATCTTATCATGTCTGTAT
ACCGTCGACCTCTAGCTAGAGCTTGGCGTAATCATGGTCATAGCTGTTTCCTGTGTGAAATTGTTATCCG
CTCACAATTCCACACAACATACGAGCCGGAAGCATAAAGTGTAAAGCCTGGGGTGCCTAATGAGTGAGCT
AACTCACATTAATTGCGTTGCGCTCACTGCCCGCTTTCCAGTCGGGAAACCTGTCGTGCCAGCTGCATTA
ATGAATCGGCCAACGCGCGGGGAGAGGCGGTTTGCGTATTGGGCGCTCTTCCGCTTCCTCGCTCACTGAC
TCGCTGCGCTCGGTCGTTCGGCTGCGGCGAGCGGTATCAGCTCACTCAAAGGCGGTAATACGGTTATCCA
CAGAATCAGGGGATAACGCAGGAAAGAACATGTGAGCAAAAGGCCAGCAAAAGGCCAGGAACCGTAAAAA
GGCCGCGTTGCTGGCGTTTTTCCATAGGCTCCGCCCCCCTGACGAGCATCACAAAAATCGACGCTCAAGT
CAGAGGTGGCGAAACCCGACAGGACTATAAAGATACCAGGCGTTTCCCCCTGGAAGCTCCCTCGTGCGCT
CTCCTGTTCCGACCCTGCCGCTTACCGGATACCTGTCCGCCTTTCTCCCTTCGGGAAGCGTGGCGCTTTC
TCATAGCTCACGCTGTAGGTATCTCAGTTCGGTGTAGGTCGTTCGCTCCAAGCTGGGCTGTGTGCACGAA
CCCCCCGTTCAGCCCGACCGCTGCGCCTTATCCGGTAACTATCGTCTTGAGTCCAACCCGGTAAGACACG
ACTTATCGCCACTGGCAGCAGCCACTGGTAACAGGATTAGCAGAGCGAGGTATGTAGGCGGTGCTACAGA
GTTCTTGAAGTGGTGGCCTAACTACGGCTACACTAGAAGAACAGTATTTGGTATCTGCGCTCTGCTGAAG
CCAGTTACCTTCGGAAAAAGAGTTGGTAGCTCTTGATCCGGCAAACAAACCACCGCTGGTAGCGGTGGTT
TTTTTGTTTGCAAGCAGCAGATTACGCGCAGAAAAAAAGGATCTCAAGAAGATCCTTTGATCTTTTCTAC
GGGGTCTGACGCTCAGTGGAACGAAAACTCACGTTAAGGGATTTTGGTCATGAGATTATCAAAAAGGATC
TTCACCTAGATCCTTTTAAATTAAAAATGAAGTTTTAAATCAATCTAAAGTATATATGAGTAAACTTGGT
CTGACAGTTACCAATGCTTAATCAGTGAGGCACCTATCTCAGCGATCTGTCTATTTCGTTCATCCATAGT
TGCCTGACTCCCCGTCGTGTAGATAACTACGATACGGGAGGGCTTACCATCTGGCCCCAGTGCTGCAATG
ATACCGCGAGACCCACGCTCACCGGCTCCAGATTTATCAGCAATAAACCAGCCAGCCGGAAGGGCCGAGC
GCAGAAGTGGTCCTGCAACTTTATCCGCCTCCATCCAGTCTATTAATTGTTGCCGGGAAGCTAGAGTAAG
TAGTTCGCCAGTTAATAGTTTGCGCAACGTTGTTGCCATTGCTACAGGCATCGTGGTGTCACGCTCGTCG
TTTGGTATGGCTTCATTCAGCTCCGGTTCCCAACGATCAAGGCGAGTTACATGATCCCCCATGTTGTGCA
AAAAAGCGGTTAGCTCCTTCGGTCCTCCGATCGTTGTCAGAAGTAAGTTGGCCGCAGTGTTATCACTCAT
GGTTATGGCAGCACTGCATAATTCTCTTACTGTCATGCCATCCGTAAGATGCTTTTCTGTGACTGGTGAG
TACTCAACCAAGTCATTCTGAGAATAGTGTATGCGGCGACCGAGTTGCTCTTGCCCGGCGTCAATACGGG
ATAATACCGCGCCACATAGCAGAACTTTAAAAGTGCTCATCATTGGAAAACGTTCTTCGGGGCGAAAACT
CTCAAGGATCTTACCGCTGTTGAGATCCAGTTCGATGTAACCCACTCGTGCACCCAACTGATCTTCAGCA
TCTTTTACTTTCACCAGCGTTTCTGGGTGAGCAAAAACAGGAAGGCAAAATGCCGCAAAAAAGGGAATAA
GGGCGACACGGAAATGTTGAATACTCATACTCTTCCTTTTTCATTATTATTGAAGCATTTATCAGGGTTA
TTGTCTCATGAGCGGATACATATTTGAATGTATTTAGAAAAATAAACAAATAGGGGTTCCGCGCACATTT
CCCCGAAAAGTGCCACCTGACGTCGACGGATCGGGAGATCTCCCGATCCCCTATGGTGCACTCTCAGTAC
AATCTGCTCTGATGCCGCATAGTTAAGCCAGTATCTGCTCCCTGCTTGTGTGTTGGAGGTCGCTGAGTAG
TGCGCGAGCAAAATTTAAGCTACAACAAGGCAAGGCTTGACCGACAATTGCATGAAGAATCTGCTTAGGG
TTAGGCGTTTTGCGCTGCTTCGCGATGTACGGGCCAGATATACGCGTTGACATTGATTATTGACTAGTTA
TTAATAGTAATCAATTACGGGGTCATTAGTTCATAGCCCATATATGGAGTTCCGCGTTACATAACTTACG
GTAAATGGCCCGCCTGGCTGACCGCCCAACGACCCCCGCCCATTGACGTCAATAATGACGTATGTTCCCA
TAGTAACGCCAATAGGGACTTTCCATTGACGTCAATGGGTGGAGTATTTACGGTAAACTGCCCACTTGGC
AGTACATCAAGTGTATCATATGCCAAGTACGCCCCCTATTGACGTCAATGACGGTAAATGGCCCGCCTGG
CATTATGCCCAGTACATGACCTTATGGGACTTTCCTACTTGGCAGTACATCTACGTATTAGTCATCGCTA
TTACCATGGTGATGCGGTTTTGGCAGTACATCAATGGGCGTGGATAGCGGTTTGACTCACGGGGATTTCC
AAGTCTCCACCCCATTGACGTCAATGGGAGTTTGTTTTGGCACCAAAATCAACGGGACTTTCCAAAATGT
CGTAACAACTCCGCCCCATTGACGCAAATGGGCGGTAGGCGTGTACGGTGGGAGGTCTATATAAGCAGAG
CTCTCTGGCTAACTAGAGAACCCACTGCTTACTGGCTTATCGAAATTAATACGACTCACTATAGGGAGAC
CCAAGCTTGGTACCGAGCTCGGATCCCTACTTCCAATCCAATGCCACCATGGACGCTCCTCAGCTGCTGC
ATTTCGTGGACCAGTACGAGGAGCAGCTGATCGCTAGAGTGACCTCCGTGGAAGTGGTGCTGGACAAGCT
GCACGGACAGGTGCTGAGTCAGGAGCAGTACGAGAGGGTGCTGGCAGAGAACACCAGGCCTAGCCAGATG
CGGAAGCTGTTCAGCCTGAGCCAGTCTTGGGACAGGAAGTGCAAGGACGGCCTGTACCAGGCTCTGAAGG
AGACACACCCCCACCTGATCATGGAGCTCTGGGAGAAGGGAAGCAAGAAGGGCCTGCTGCCTCTGTCTAG
CGGCATTGGTAGTGGGAGCAACGGCAGCAGCGGATCCGTGAGCAAGGGCGAGGAGGATAACATGGCCATC
ATCAAGGAGTTCATGCGCTTCAAGGTGCACATGGAGGGCTCCGTGAACGGCCACGAGTTCGAGATCGAGG
GCGAGGGCGAGGGCCGCCCCTACGAGGGCACCCAGACCGCCAAGCTGAAGGTGACCAAGGGTGGCCCCCT
GCCCTTCGCCTGGGACATCCTGTCCCCTCAGTTCATGTACGGCTCCAAGGCCTACGTGAAGCACCCCGCC
GACATCCCCGACTACTTGAAGCTGTCCTTCCCCGAGGGCTTCAAGTGGGAGCGCGTGATGAACTTCGAGG
ACGGCGGCGTGGTGACCGTGACCCAGGACTCCTCCCTCCAGGACGGCGAGTTCATCTACAAGGTGAAGCT
GCGCGGCACCAACTTCCCCTCCGACGGCCCCGTAATGCAGAAGAAGACCATGGGCTGGGAGGCCTCCTCC
GAGCGGATGTACCCCGAGGACGGCGCCCTGAAGGGCGAGATCAAGCAGAGGCTGAAGCTGAAGGACGGCG
GCCACTACGACGCTGAGGTCAAGACCACCTACAAGGCCAAGAAGCCCGTGCAGCTGCCCGGCGCCTACAA
CGTCAACATCAAGTTGGACATCACCTCCCACAACGAGGACTACACCATCGTGGAACAGTACGAACGCGCC
GAGGGCCGCCACTCCACCGGCGGCATGGACGAGCTGTACAAGTAGTAATCTAGAGGGCCCTATTCTATAG
TGTCACCTAAATGCTAGAGCTCGCTGATCAGCCTCGACTGTGCCTTCTAGTTGCCAGCCATCTGTTGTTT
GCCCCTCCCCCGTGCCTTCCTTGACCCTGGAAGGTGCCACTCCCACTGTCCTTTCCTAATAAAATGAGGA
AATTGCATCGCATTGTCTGAGTAGGTGTCATTCTATTCTGGGGGGTGGGGTGGGGCAGGACAGCAAGGGG
GAGGATTGGGAAGACAATAGCAGGCATGCTGGGGATGCGGTGGGCTCTATGGCTTCTGAGGCGGAAAGAA
CCAGCTGGGGCTCTAGGGGGTATCCCC
[124 nt withheld, positions 6231-6354]
C
[91 nt withheld, positions 6356-6446]
A
Features (pLannotate 1.2.2; 22 found; start..end, strand, type, name):
    226..555     +  promoter       SV40 promoter: SV40 enhancer and early promoter
    622..1413    +  CDS            neo: KKA2_KLEPN - Also known as kan, nptII. Experimental evidence at protein level: Swiss-Prot protein existence level 1. Resistance to kanamycin, neomycin, paromomycin, ribostamycin, butirosin and gentamicin B. From Klebsiella pneumoniae.
   1437..1595    +  CDS            ble (fragment): BLE_KLEPN - Experimental evidence at protein level: Swiss-Prot protein existence level 1. Binding protein with a strong affinity to the bleomycin family of antibiotics. Binds to CL990; an antimitotic-antibiotic compound. From Klebsiella pneumoniae.
   1590..1711    +  polyA_signal   SV40 poly(A) signal: SV40 polyadenylation signal
   1784..1800    -  protein_bind   lac operator: The lac repressor binds to the lac operator to inhibit transcription in E. coli. This inhibition can be relieved by adding lactose or isopropyl-β-D-thiogalactopyranoside (IPTG). lac repressor encoded by lacI
   1808..1838    -  promoter       lac promoter: promoter for the E. coli lac operon
   1853..1874    -  protein_bind   CAP binding site: CAP binding activates transcription in the presence of cAMP. E. coli catabolite activator protein
   1887..1979    -  CDS            lacI (fragment): lac repressor; lacI; The lac repressor binds to the lac operator to inhibit transcription in E. coli. This inhibition can be relieved by adding lactose or isopropyl-β-D-thiogalactopyranoside (IPTG).
   2162..2750    -  rep_origin     ori: high-copy-number ColE1/pMB1/pBR322/pUC origin of replication
   2921..3781    -  CDS            AmpR: β-lactamase; bla; confers resistance to ampicillin, carbenicillin, and related antibiotics
   3782..3886    -  promoter       AmpR promoter: bla
   3945..3997    -  misc_feature   bom (fragment): basis of mobility region from pBR322
   4152..4531    +  enhancer       CMV enhancer: human cytomegalovirus immediate early enhancer
   4532..4735    +  promoter       CMV promoter: human cytomegalovirus (CMV) immediate early promoter
   4731..4764    +  LTR            5' LTR (truncated) (fragment): truncated 5' long terminal repeat (LTR) from HIV-1
   4780..4798    +  promoter       T7 promoter: promoter for bacteriophage T7 RNA polymerase
   4873..5112    +  CDS            Pycard (fragment): ASC_MOUSE - Also known as Asc. Experimental evidence at protein level: Swiss-Prot protein existence level 1. Functions as key mediator in apoptosis and inflammation. Promotes caspase-mediated apoptosis involving predominantly caspase-8 and also caspase-9 in a probable cell type-specific manner. Involved in activation of the mitochondrial apoptotic pathway, promotes caspase-8- dependent proteolytic maturation of BID independently of FADD in certain cell types and also mediates mitochondrial translocation of BAX and activates BAX-dependent apoptosis coupled to activation of caspase- 9, -2 and -3
   5191..5898    +  CDS            mCherry: monomeric derivative of DsRed fluorescent protein (Shaner et al., 2004) mammalian codon-optimized
   5917..5935    -  promoter       SP6 promoter: promoter for bacteriophage SP6 RNA polymerase
   5961..6185    +  polyA_signal   bGH poly(A) signal: bovine growth hormone polyadenylation signal
   6189..6210    +  promoter       SV40 promoter (fragment): SV40 enhancer and early promoter
   6231..212     +  rep_origin     f1 ori (across the origin) (sequence partly withheld): f1 bacteriophage origin of replication; arrow indicates direction of (+) strand synthesis
