[The description below was written by a language model from this plasmid's Addgene catalogue record and pLannotate feature annotations shown in this document.]
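Description:
pcDNA3.1 6B codon-optimized NLRP1 CARD-mCherry R1386E is a 6.4 kb mammalian expression plasmid built on the pcDNA3.1 LIC 6B backbone, into which the insert was introduced by ligation-independent cloning. It is propagated in E. coli through a high-copy ColE1/pUC-type origin and selected with ampicillin via the β-lactamase gene. An f1 origin is also present. For selection in mammalian cells, the backbone carries a neomycin phosphotransferase gene driven by the SV40 enhancer/early promoter and terminated by an SV40 polyadenylation signal.

The expression cassette uses the human CMV immediate-early enhancer and promoter, followed by a T7 promoter, and ends with the bovine growth hormone polyadenylation signal, with an SP6 promoter in reverse orientation just upstream of it. The payload is a codon-optimized sequence encoding the CARD of human NLRP1, fused at its C terminus to the monomeric red fluorescent protein mCherry. The automated annotation labels the roughly 240 bp region upstream of mCherry as a fragment of mouse Pycard (ASC). This most likely reflects similarity between CARD-family domains rather than a different insert, since its position and size fit the catalogued NLRP1 CARD, although the table itself does not name NLRP1. A short "HIV-1 LTR" fragment and the lac and ble fragments also appear to be incidental backbone matches.

The CARD carries the R1386E substitution, described in the record as a filament-deficient mutation. The construct is intended for imaging in transfected mammalian cells. There the mCherry signal reports the localisation and assembly state of the mutant CARD, presumably for comparison with filament-competent versions in studies of NLRP1 inflammasome filament formation.
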