Addgene plasmid #163992: pcDNA3.1 6B codon-optimized NLRP1 CARD-mCherry R1386E
Purpose: Mammalian expression vector encoding codon-optimized human NLRP1 CARD (filament-deficient mutation) with a C-terminal mCherry tag for imaging
Depositing lab: Hao Wu. Depositing organization: Boston Children's Hospital. Publication: Mechanism of filament formation in UPA-promoted CARD8 and NLRP1 inflammasomes. Robert Hollingsworth L, David L, Li Y, Griswold AR, Ruan J, Sharif H, Fontana P, Orth-He EL, Fu TM, Bachovchin DA, Wu H. Nat Commun. 2021 Jan 8;12(1):189. doi: 10.1038/s41467-020-20320-y. PubMed 33420033.
Backbone
  Vector backbone: pcDNA3.1 LIC 6B
  Vector type: Mammalian Expression
Growth in bacteria
  Bacterial resistance: Ampicillin, 100 μg/mL
  Growth temperature: 37°C
  Growth strain: DH5alpha
  Copy number: High Copy
Gene/Insert
  Gene/Insert name: NLRP1 CARD
  Species: H. sapiens (human)
  Mutation: R1386E
  Entrez Gene: NLRP1 (a.k.a. AIADK, CARD7, CIDED, CLR17.1, DEFCAP, DEFCAP-L/S, JRRP, MSPC, NAC, NALP1, PP1044, SLEV1, VAMAS1)
  Tag / fusion protein: mCherry (C terminal on insert)
  Cloning method: Ligation Independent Cloning
Terms and licenses: Academic/Nonprofit Terms; Industry Terms: Not Available to Industry
How to cite: pcDNA3.1 6B codon-optimized NLRP1 CARD-mCherry R1386E was a gift from Hao Wu (Addgene plasmid # 163992 ; http://n2t.net/addgene:163992 ; RRID:Addgene_163992)
