>Addgene plasmid #163992 | pcDNA3.1 6B codon-optimized NLRP1 CARD-mCherry R1386E | depositor partial sequence | sequence record 318211 | Insert sequence
ATGGACGCTCCTCAGCTGCTGCATTTCGTGGACCAGTACGAGGAGCAGCTGATCGCTAGAGTGACCTCCG
TGGAAGTGGTGCTGGACAAGCTGCACGGACAGGTGCTGAGTCAGGAGCAGTACGAGAGGGTGCTGGCAGA
GAACACCAGGCCTAGCCAGATGCGGAAGCTGTTCAGCCTGAGCCAGTCTTGGGACAGGAAGTGCAAGGAC
GGCCTGTACCAGGCTCTGAAGGAGACACACCCCCACCTGATCATGGAGCTCTGGGAGAAGGGAAGCAAGA
AGGGCCTGCTGCCTCTGTCTAGC
